>Addgene plasmid #133523 | pY71-tet.I.1 | addgene full sequence | sequence record 266366 | Addgene NGS Result
GCTACTAATACGACTCACTATAGGGTCCCTATCAGTGATAGAGACTTACCTCTTCAGAGGTCACTGACCT
GACAAGCTGTCACCGGATGTGCTTTCCGGTCTGATGAGTCCGTGAGGACGAAACAGCCTCTACAAATAAT
TTTGTTTAATCTAGAGAAAGAGGAGAAATACTAGATGGAGAATTTATACTTCCAGAGTAGCAAAGGTGAA
GAACTGTTTACCGGCGTTGTGCCGATTCTGGTGGAACTGGATGGCGATGTGAACGGTCACAAATTCAGCG
TGCGTGGTGAAGGTGAAGGCGATGCCACGATTGGCAAACTGACGCTGAAATTTATCTGCACCACCGGCAA
ACTGCCGGTGCCGTGGCCGACGCTGGTGACCACCCTGACCTATGGCGTTCAGTGTTTTAGTCGCTATCCG
GATCACATGAAACGTCACGATTTCTTTAAATCTGCAATGCCGGAAGGCTATGTGCAGGAACGTACGATTA
GCTTTAAAGATGATGGCAAATATAAAACGCGCGCCGTTGTGAAATTTGAAGGCGATACCCTGGTGAACCG
CATTGAACTGAAAGGCACGGATTTTAAAGAAGATGGCAATATCCTGGGCCATAAACTGGAATACAACTTT
AATAGCCATAATGTTTATATTACGGCGGATAAACAGAAAAATGGCATCAAAGCGAATTTTACCGTTCGCC
ATAACGTTGAAGATGGCAGTGTGCAGCTGGCAGATCATTATCAGCAGAATACCCCGATTGGTGATGGTCC
GGTGCTGCTGCCGGATAATCATTATCTGAGCACGCAGACCGTTCTGTCTAAAGATCCGAACGAAAAACGG
GACCACATGGTTCTGCACGAATATGTGAATGCGGCAGGTATTACGTGGAGCCATCCGCAGTTCGAAAAAT
AATAAACAATAACTGAATAGGGATCCCGACTGGCGAGAGCCAGGTAACGAATGGATCCTTCAGCCAAAAA
ACTTAAGACCGCCGGTCTTGTCCACTACCTTGCAGTAATGCGGTGGACAGGATCGGCGGTTTTCTTTTCT
CTTCTCAAGCTGAAAGCCAATTCTGATTAGAAAAACTCATCGAGCATCAAATGAAACTGCAATTTATTCA
TATCAGGATTATCAATACCATATTTTTGAAAAAGCCGTTTCTGTAATGAAGGAGAAAACTCACCGAGGCA
GTTCCATAGGATGGCAAGATCCTGGTATCGGTCTGCGATTCCGACTCGTCCAACATCAATACAACCTATT
AATTTCCCCTCGTCAAAAATAAGGTTATCAAGTGAGAAATCACCATGAGTGACGACTGAATCCGGTGAGA
ATGGCAAAAGCTTATGCATTTCTTTCCAGACTTGTTCAACAGGCCAGCCATTACGCTCGTCATCAAAATC
ACTCGCATCAACCAAACCGTTATTCATTCGTGATTGCGCCTGAGCGAGACGAAATACGCGATCGCTGTTA
AAAGGACAATTACAAACAGGAATCGAATGCAACCGGCGCAGGAACACTGCCAGCGCATCAACAATATTTT
CACCTGAATCAGGATATTCTTCTAATACCTGGAATGCTGTTTTCCCGGGGATCGCAGTGGTGAGTAACCA
TGCATCATCAGGAGTACGGATAAAATGCTTGATGGTCGGAAGAGGCATAAATTCCGTCAGCCAGTTTAGT
CTGACCATCTCATCTGTAACATCATTGGCAACGCTACCTTTGCCATGTTTCAGAAACAACTCTGGCGCAT
CGGGCTTCCCATACAATCGATAGATTGTCGCACCTGATTGCCCGACATTATCGCGAGCCCATTTATACCC
ATATAAATCAGCATCCATGTTGGAATTTAATCGCGGCTTCGAGCAAGACGTTTCCCGTTGAATATGGCTC
ATAACACCCCTTGTATTACTGTTTATGTAAGCAGACAGTTTTATTGTTCATGATGATATATTTTTATCTT
GTGCAATGTAACATCAGAGATTTTGAGACACAACGTGAGATCAAAGGATCTTCTTGAGATCCTTTTTTTC
TGCGCGTAATCTGCTGCTTGCAAACAAAAAAACCACCGCTACCAGCGGTGGTTTGTTTGCCGGATCAAGA
GCTACCAACTCTTTTTCCGAAGGTAACTGGCTTCAGCAGAGCGCAGATACCAAATACTGTTCTTCTAGTG
TAGCCGTAGTTAGGCCACCACTTCAAGAACTCTGTAGCACCGCCTACATACCTCGCTCTGCTAATCCTGT
TACCAGTGGCTGCTGCCAGTGGCGATAAGTCGTGTCTTACCGGGTTGGACTCAAGACGATAGTTACCGGA
TAAGGCGCAGCGGTCGGGCTGAACGGGGGGTTCGTGCACACAGCCCAGCTTGGAGCGAACGACCTACACC
GAACTGAGATACCTACAGCGTGAGCTATGAGAAAGCGCCACGCTTCCCGAAGGGAGAAAGGCGGACAGGT
ATCCGGTAAGCGGCAGGGTCGGAACAGGAGAGCGCACGAGGGAGCTTCCAGGGGGAAACGCCTGGTATCT
TTATAGTCCTGTCGGGTTTCGCCACCTCTGACTTGAGCGTCGATTTTTGTGATGCTCGTCAGGGGGGCGG
AGCCTATGGAAAAACGCCAGATCTCGATCCCGCG
Features (pLannotate 1.2.2; 7 found; start..end, strand, type, name):
      6..24      +  promoter       T7 promoter: promoter for bacteriophage T7 RNA polymerase
     26..48      +  promoter       H1-2O2 promoter (fragment): doxycycline-inducible variant of the human H1 RNA promoter (Henriksen et al., 2007)
     77..126     +  misc_RNA       sTRSV HHRz: hammerhead ribozyme from the tobacco ringspot virus satellite RNA (Khvorova et al., 2003)
    199..882     +  CDS            Trp-less GFP: Trp-less GFP is a fluorescent protein published in 2012, derived from Aequorea victoria.
    886..908     +  CDS            Strep-Tag II (fragment): peptide that binds Strep-Tactin®, an engineered form of streptavidin
   1077..1892    -  CDS            KanR: aminoglycoside phosphotransferase; aph(3')-Ia; confers resistance to kanamycin in bacteria or G418 (Geneticin®) in eukaryotes
   2014..2602    +  rep_origin     ori: high-copy-number ColE1/pMB1/pBR322/pUC origin of replication
