[The description below was written by a language model from this plasmid's Addgene catalogue record and pLannotate feature annotations shown in this document.]
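Description:
pY71-tet.I.1 is a small bacterial expression plasmid (about 2.6 kb by the full sequencing result) built on the compact pY71 backbone. It is maintained in E. coli through a ColE1/pUC-type origin of replication and selected with kanamycin via an aminoglycoside phosphotransferase (KanR) gene encoded on the opposite strand from the reporter. The record lists the copy number as unknown, although the annotated origin belongs to the high-copy family.

The payload is a synthetic reporter cassette in which a bacteriophage T7 promoter drives superfolder GFP, with a tet operator (tetO) placed 4 bp downstream of the promoter start site according to the stated purpose. In the automated feature table, the short segment immediately after the T7 promoter is labelled as a fragment of a doxycycline-inducible H1 promoter. This most likely reflects the tetO sequence itself rather than a functional H1 promoter. Similarly, the coding region annotated as "Trp-less GFP" corresponds to the sfGFP insert named in the catalogue entry. Between the operator and the coding sequence lies an sTRSV hammerhead ribozyme, a self-cleaving element commonly used to insulate the transcript 5' end from upstream sequence context. The catalogue lists an N-terminal TEV site and a C-terminal Strep tag; a partial Strep-Tag II is annotated just after the GFP, while the TEV site is not separately annotated.

Placing tetO close to the T7 promoter allows TetR binding to interfere with T7 RNA polymerase transcription, so fluorescence reports the degree of repression. The associated work used such constructs in cell-free protein synthesis to characterize engineered T7-based transcriptional regulation. The name suggests the plasmid may be one of a series of operator variants, though the record does not say so.
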