Addgene plasmid #133523: pY71-tet.I.1
Purpose: sfGFP driven by a T7 promoter with the tetO sequence 4 bp downstream from the promoter start site
Depositing lab: Richard Murray. Depositing organization: California Institute of Technology. Publication: A method for cost-effective and rapid characterization of engineered T7-Based transcription factors by cell-free protein synthesis reveals insights into the regulation of T7 Rna polymerase-driven expression. McManus JB, Lux MW, Murray RM, Emanuel PA. Arch Biochem Biophys. 2019 Jul 18. pii: S0003-9861(19)30288-7. doi: 10.1016/j.abb.2019.07.010. PubMed 31326518.
Backbone
  Vector backbone: PY71
  Backbone size w/o insert (bp): 1549
  Vector type: Bacterial Expression
Growth in bacteria
  Bacterial resistance: Kanamycin, 50 μg/mL
  Growth temperature: 37°C
  Growth strain: DH5alpha
  Copy number: Unknown
Gene/Insert
  Gene/Insert name: sfGFP (alt names: T7 promoter; tetO)
  Species: Synthetic
  Insert size (bp): 1071
  Mutation: WT
  Promoter: T7
  Tag / fusion protein: TEV site (N terminal on backbone); Strep tag (C terminal on backbone)
  Cloning method: Gibson Cloning
  Sequencing primers: 5′ TTGTGATGCTCGTCAGGG; 3′ CTGCCTCGGTGAGTTTTC
Terms and licenses: Academic/Nonprofit Terms; Industry Terms: Not Available to Industry
How to cite: pY71-tet.I.1 was a gift from Richard Murray (Addgene plasmid # 133523 ; http://n2t.net/addgene:133523 ; RRID:Addgene_133523)
